Addgene plasmid #31479: pCVL SFFV-EF1s HA.NLS.Sce(opt)
Depositing lab: Andrew Scharenberg. Depositing organization: University of Washington. Publication: Tracking genome engineering outcome at individual DNA breakpoints. Certo MT, Ryu BY, Annis JE, Garibov M, Jarjour J, Rawlings DJ, Scharenberg AM. Nat Methods. 2011 Jul 10;8(8):671-6. doi: 10.1038/nmeth.1648. PubMed 21743461.
Backbone
  Vector backbone: pCVL
  Backbone size w/o insert (bp): 5000
  Vector type: Lentiviral
Growth in bacteria
  Bacterial resistance: Ampicillin, 100 μg/mL
  Growth temperature: 37°C
  Growth strain: NEB Stable
  Copy number: High Copy
Gene/Insert
  Gene/Insert name: SFFV/Ef1s HA NLS I-SceI
  Insert size (bp): 1450
  Mutation: "opt" indicates the coding sequence has been codon optimized for human.
  Tag / fusion protein: HA; NLS
  Cloning method: Restriction Enzyme
  Sequencing primers: 5′ n/a
Terms and licenses: Academic/Nonprofit Terms; Industry Terms: Not Available to Industry
How to cite: pCVL SFFV-EF1s HA.NLS.Sce(opt) was a gift from Andrew Scharenberg (Addgene plasmid # 31479 ; http://n2t.net/addgene:31479 ; RRID:Addgene_31479)
