[The description below was written by a language model from this plasmid's Addgene catalogue record and pLannotate feature annotations shown in this document.]
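Description:
pCVL SFFV-EF1s HA.NLS.Sce(opt) is a lentiviral transfer vector of about 6.5 kb built on the pCVL backbone. It is maintained in E. coli as a high-copy plasmid through a ColE1/pUC-type origin and an ampicillin resistance gene (β-lactamase with its own promoter). The viral portion has the layout of a Tat-independent, self-inactivating HIV-1 vector. An RSV enhancer/promoter is fused to a truncated 5' LTR to drive genomic RNA production in packaging cells. It is followed by the Ψ packaging signal with an adjoining gag fragment, the Rev response element for Rev-dependent nuclear export, and the cPPT/CTS. At the downstream end the annotation shows a ΔU3 3' LTR fragment containing a loxP site and small SV40 poly(A) fragments, then the TAR region and a bGH polyadenylation signal.

The payload is a human codon-optimized coding sequence for I-SceI, the yeast mitochondrial homing endonuclease that makes a double-strand break at a defined 18-bp recognition site. According to the record, it carries an HA epitope tag for detection and a nuclear localization signal. These are not annotated separately in the feature table but presumably lie in the gap just upstream of the annotated I-SceI reading frame. Expression is driven by a composite promoter in which the spleen focus-forming virus LTR promoter sits directly upstream of the EF-1α core ("short") promoter, and a WPRE follows the coding sequence to enhance transcript expression. No fluorescent reporter or mammalian selection marker is annotated.

The associated publication concerns tracking genome engineering outcomes at individual DNA breakpoints. This is consistent with using the vector to deliver I-SceI by lentiviral transduction or transfection so that it induces site-specific breaks at engineered target sites in mammalian cells.
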