Features (pLannotate 1.2.2; 22 found; start..end, strand, type, name):
      9..235     +  promoter       RSV promoter: Rous sarcoma virus enhancer/promoter
    236..416     +  LTR            5' LTR (truncated): truncated 5' long terminal repeat (LTR) from HIV-1
    463..588     +  misc_feature   HIV-1 Ψ: packaging signal of human immunodeficiency virus type 1
    572..910     +  CDS            HIV-1 gag (fragment): gag protein from human immunodeficiency virus 1; gag
   1080..1313    +  misc_feature   RRE: The Rev response element (RRE) of HIV-1 allows for Rev-dependent mRNA export from the nucleus to the cytoplasm.
   1690..1790    +  CDS            Rev (fragment): human immunodeficiency virus 1 (HIV-1) Rev protein; rev; enhances nuclear export of unspliced and incompletely spliced viral mRNAs
   1809..1926    +  misc_feature   cPPT/CTS: central polypurine tract and central termination sequence of HIV-1
   1955..2356    +  promoter       SFFV promoter: spleen focus-forming virus long terminal repeat (LTR) promoter
   2399..2610    +  promoter       EF-1α core promoter: core promoter for human elongation factor EF-1α
   2691..3392    +  CDS            SCEI (sequence partly withheld): SCE1_YEAST - Also known as OMEGA, SECY. Experimental evidence at protein level: Swiss-Prot protein existence level 1. Mitochondrial DNA endonuclease involved in intron homing. It introduces a specific double-strand break in the DNA of the 21S rRNA gene and thus mediates the insertion of an intron, containing its own coding sequence (group I intron), into an intronless gene. Specifically recognizes and cleaves the sequence 5'-TAGGGATAACAGGGTAAT-3'. From Saccharomyces cerevisiae (strain ATCC 204508 / S288c) (Baker's yeast).
   3417..4005    +  misc_feature   WPRE: woodchuck hepatitis virus posttranscriptional regulatory element
   4022..4041    +  misc_feature   cPPT/CTS (fragment): central polypurine tract and central termination sequence of HIV-1
   4043..4077    +  LTR            3' LTR (ΔU3) (fragment): self-inactivating 3' long terminal repeat (LTR) from HIV-1
   4081..4114    +  protein_bind   loxP: Cre-mediated recombination occurs in the 8-bp core sequence (GCATACAT). Cre recombinase
   4117..4160    -  polyA_signal   SV40 poly(A) signal (fragment): SV40 polyadenylation signal
   4164..4208    -  polyA_signal   SV40 poly(A) signal (fragment): SV40 polyadenylation signal
   4224..4284    +  ncRNA          mir-TAR: Accession: RF00250 - Trans-activation response element (TAR)
   4325..4549    +  polyA_signal   bGH poly(A) signal: bovine growth hormone polyadenylation signal
   4554..4610    -  CDS            lacI (fragment): lac repressor; lacI; The lac repressor binds to the lac operator to inhibit transcription in E. coli. This inhibition can be relieved by adding lactose or isopropyl-β-D-thiogalactopyranoside (IPTG).
   4793..5381    -  rep_origin     ori: high-copy-number ColE1/pMB1/pBR322/pUC origin of replication
   5552..6412    -  CDS            AmpR: β-lactamase; bla; confers resistance to ampicillin, carbenicillin, and related antibiotics
   6413..6517    -  promoter       AmpR promoter: bla
>Addgene plasmid #31479 | pCVL SFFV-EF1s HA.NLS.Sce(opt) | depositor full sequence | sequence record 14414 | Author sequence
GACGTCAATGTAGTCTTATGCAATACTCTTGTAGTCTTGCAACATGGTAACGATGAGTTAGCAACATGCC
TTACAAGGAGAGAAAAAGCACCGTGCATGCCGATTGGTGGAAGTAAGGTGGTACGATCGTGCCTTATTAG
GAAGGCAACAGACGGGTCTGACATGGATTGGACGAACCACTGAATTGCCGCATTGCAGAGATATTGTATT
TAAGTGCCTAGCTCGATACATAAACGGGTCTCTCTGGTTAGACCAGATCTGAGCCTGGGAGCTCTCTGGC
TAACTAGGGAACCCACTGCTTAAGCCTCAATAAAGCTTGCCTTGAGTGCTTCAAGTAGTGTGTGCCCGTC
TGTTGTGTGACTCTGGTAACTAGAGATCCCTCAGACCCTTTTAGTCAGTGTGGAAAATCTCTAGCAGTGG
CGCCCGAACAGGGACTTGAAAGCGAAAGGGAAACCAGAGGAGCTCTCTCGACGCAGGACTCGGCTTGCTG
AAGCGCGCACGGCAAGAGGCGAGGGGCGGCGACTGGTGAGTACGCCAAAAATTTTGACTAGCGGAGGCTA
GAAGGAGAGAGATGGGTGCGAGAGCGTCAGTATTAAGCGGGGGAGAATTAGATCGCGATGGGAAAAAATT
CGGTTAAGGCCAGGGGGAAAGAAAAAATATAAATTAAAACATATAGTATGGGCAAGCAGGGAGCTAGAAC
GATTCGCAGTTAATCCTGGCCTGTTAGAAACATCAGAAGGCTGTAGACAAATACTGGGACAGCTACAACC
ATCCCTTCAGACAGGATCAGAAGAACTTAGATCATTATATAATACAGTAGCAACCCTCTATTGTGTGCAT
CAAAGGATAGAGATAAAAGACACCAAGGAAGCTTTAGACAAGATAGAGGAAGAGCAAAACAAAAGTAAGA
CCACCGCACAGCAAGCGGCCCTGATCTTCAGACCTGGAGGAGGAGATATGAGGGACAATTGGAGAAGTGA
ATTATATAAATATAAAGTAGTAAAAATTGAACCATTAGGAGTAGCACCCACCAAGGCAAAGAGAAGAGTG
GTGCAGAGAGAAAAAAGAGCAGTGGGAATAGGAGCTTTGTTCCTTGGGTTCTTGGGAGCAGCAGGAAGCA
CTATGGGCGCAGCGTCAATGACGCTGACGGTACAGGCCAGACAATTATTGTCTGGTATAGTGCAGCAGCA
GAACAATTTGCTGAGGGCTATTGAGGCGCAACAGCATCTGTTGCAACTCACAGTCTGGGGCATCAAGCAG
CTCCAGGCAAGAATCCTGGCTGTGGAAAGATACCTAAAGGATCAACAGCTCCTGGGGATTTGGGGTTGCT
CTGGAAAACTCATTTGCACCACTGCTGTGCCTTGGAATGCTAGTTGGAGTAATGAATCTCTGGAACAGAT
TTGGAATCACACGACCTGGATGGAGTGGGACAGAGAAATTAACAATTACACAAGCTTAATACACTCCTTA
ATTGAAGAATCGCAAAACCAGCAAGAAAAGAATGAACAAGAATTATTGGAATTAGATAAATGGGCAAGTT
TGTGGAATTGGTTTAACATAACAAATTGGCTGTGGTATATAAAATTATTCATAATGATAGTAGGAGGCTT
GGTAGGTTTAAGAATAGTTTTTGCTGTACTTTCTATAGTGAATAGAGTTAGGCAGGGATATTCACCATTA
TCGTTTCAGACCCACCTCCCAACCCCGAGGGGACCCGACAGGCCCGAAGGAATAGAAGAAGAAGGTGGAG
AGAGAGACAGAGACAGATCCATTCGATTAGTGAACGGATCTCGACGGTATCGGTTAACTTTTAAAAGAAA
AGGGGGGATTGGGGGGTACAGTGCAGGGGAAAGAATAGTAGACATAATAGCAACAGACATACAAACTAAA
GAATTACAAAAACAAATTACAAAAATTCAAAATTTTATCGATTACGCGTCACGTGCTAGCTGCAGTAACG
CCATTTTGCAAGGCATGGAAAAATACCAAACCAAGAATAGAGAAGTTCAGATCAAGGGCGGGTACATGAA
AATAGCTAACGTTGGGCCAAACAGGATATCTGCGGTGAGCAGTTTCGGCCCCGGCCCGGGGCCAAGAACA
GATGGTCACCGCAGTTTCGGCCCCGGCCCGAGGCCAAGAACAGATGGTCCCCAGATATGGCCCAACCCTC
AGCAGTTTCTTAAGACCCATCAGATGTTTCCAGGCTCCCCCAAGGACCTGAAATGACCCTGCGCCTTATT
TGAATTAACCAATCAGCCTGCTTCTCGCTTCTGTTCGCGCGCTTCTGCTTCCCGAGCTCTATAAAAGAGC
TCACAACCCCTCACTCGGCGCGCCAGTCCTCCGACAGACTGAGTCGCCCGGATCGATCCTCGAGATCCAG
GCTCCGGTGCCCGTCAGTGGGCAGAGCGCACATCGCCCACAGTCCCCGAGAAGTTGGGGGGAGGGGTCGG
CAATTGAACCGGTGCCTAGAGAAGGTGGCGCGGGGTAAACTGGGAAAGTGATGTCGTGTACTGGCTCCGC
CTTTTTCCCGAGGGTGGGGGAGAACCGTATATAAGTGCAGTAGTCGCCGTGAACGTTCTTTTTCGCAACG
GGTTTGCCGCCAGAACACAGGATCTGCCGCCACCATGGGCGTATACCCCTACGACGTGCCCGACTACGCC
CCCGGGCCCCCTAAGAAAAAGAGGAAGGTGAAG
[354 nt withheld, positions 2694-3047]
AAGAAGACCATCCCCAACAACCTGGTGGAGAACTACCTGACCCCCATGAGCCTGGCCTACTGGTTCATGG
ACGACGGCGGCAAGTGGGACTACAACAAGAACAGCACCAACAAGAGCATCGTGCTGAACACCCAGAGCTT
CACCTTCGAGGAGGTGGAGTACCTGGTGAAGGGCCTGAGGAACAAGTTCCAGCTGAACTGCTACGTGAAG
ATCAACAAGAACAAGCCCATCATCTACATCGACAGCATGAGCTACCTGATCTTCTACAACCTGATCAAGC
CCTACCTGATCCCCCAGATGATGTACAAGCTGCCCAACACCATCAGCAGCGAGACCTTCCTGAAGTGACC
TGCAGGTAATGCATTCGACAATCAACCTCTGGATTACAAAATTTGTGAAAGATTGACTGGTATTCTTAAC
TATGTTGCTCCTTTTACGCTATGTGGATACGCTGCTTTAATGCCTTTGTATCATGCTATTGCTTCCCGTA
TGGCTTTCATTTTCTCCTCCTTGTATAAATCCTGGTTGCTGTCTCTTTATGAGGAGTTGTGGCCCGTTGT
CAGGCAACGTGGCGTGGTGTGCACTGTGTTTGCTGACGCAACCCCCACTGGTTGGGGCATTGCCACCACC
TGTCAGCTCCTTTCCGGGACTTTCGCTTTCCCCCTCCCTATTGCCACGGCGGAACTCATCGCCGCCTGCC
TTGCCCGCTGCTGGACAGGGGCTCGGCTGTTGGGCACTGACAATTCCGTGGTGTTGTCGGGGAAGCTGAC
GTCCTTTCCATGGCTGCTCGCCTGTGTTGCCACCTGGATTCTGCGCGGGACGTCCTTCTGCTACGTCCCT
TCGGCCCTCAATCCAGCGGACCTTCCTTCCCGCGGCCTGCTGCCGGCTCTGCGGCCTCTTCCGCGTCTTC
GCCTTCGCCCTCAGACGAGTCGGATCTCCCTTTGGGCCGCCTCCCCGCCTGGAATTCGGTACCTTTTTAA
AAGAAAAGGGGGGACTGGAAGGGCTAATTCACTCCCAACGAAGACAAGATATCATAACTTCGTATAGCAT
ACATTATACGAAGTTATAATTTATTTGTGAAATTTGTGATGCTATTGCTTTATTTGTAACCATATGTTTA
TTTGTGAAATTTGTGATGCTATTGCTTTATTTGTAACCATTGCTTTTTGCTTGTACTGGGTCTCTCTGGT
TAGACCAGATCTGAGCCTGGGAGCTCTCTGGCTAACTAGGGAACCCACTGCTTAAGCCTCAATAAAGCTT
GCCTCGACCAGCCTCGACTGTGCCTTCTAGTTGCCAGCCATCTGTTGTTTGCCCCTCCCCCGTGCCTTCC
TTGACCCTGGAAGGTGCCACTCCCACTGTCCTTTCCTAATAAAATGAGGAAATTGCATCGCATTGTCTGA
GTAGGTGTCATTCTATTCTGGGGGGTGGGGTGGGGCAGGACAGCAAGGGGGAGGATTGGGAAGACAATAG
CAGGCATGCTGGGGATGCGGTGGGCTCTATGGCCTGCAGCTGCATTAATGAATCGGCCAACGCGCGGGGA
GAGGCGGTTTGCGTATTGGGCGCTCTTCCGCTTCCTCGCTCACTGACTCGCTGCGCTCGGTCGTTCGGCT
GCGGCGAGCGGTATCAGCTCACTCAAAGGCGGTAATACGGTTATCCACAGAATCAGGGGATAACGCAGGA
AAGAACATGTGAGCAAAAGGCCAGCAAAAGGCCAGGAACCGTAAAAAGGCCGCGTTGCTGGCGTTTTTCC
ATAGGCTCCGCCCCCCTGACGAGCATCACAAAAATCGACGCTCAAGTCAGAGGTGGCGAAACCCGACAGG
ACTATAAAGATACCAGGCGTTTCCCCCTGGAAGCTCCCTCGTGCGCTCTCCTGTTCCGACCCTGCCGCTT
ACCGGATACCTGTCCGCCTTTCTCCCTTCGGGAAGCGTGGCGCTTTCTCATAGCTCACGCTGTAGGTATC
TCAGTTCGGTGTAGGTCGTTCGCTCCAAGCTGGGCTGTGTGCACGAACCCCCCGTTCAGCCCGACCGCTG
CGCCTTATCCGGTAACTATCGTCTTGAGTCCAACCCGGTAAGACACGACTTATCGCCACTGGCAGCAGCC
ACTGGTAACAGGATTAGCAGAGCGAGGTATGTAGGCGGTGCTACAGAGTTCTTGAAGTGGTGGCCTAACT
ACGGCTACACTAGAAGGACAGTATTTGGTATCTGCGCTCTGCTGAAGCCAGTTACCTTCGGAAAAAGAGT
TGGTAGCTCTTGATCCGGCAAACAAACCACCGCTGGTAGCGGTGGTTTTTTTGTTTGCAAGCAGCAGATT
ACGCGCAGAAAAAAAGGATCTCAAGAAGATCCTTTGATCTTTTCTACGGGGTCTGACGCTCAGTGGAACG
AAAACTCACGTTAAGGGATTTTGGTCATGAGATTATCAAAAAGGATCTTCACCTAGATCCTTTTAAATTA
AAAATGAAGTTTTAAATCAATCTAAAGTATATATGAGTAAACTTGGTCTGACAGTTACCAATGCTTAATC
AGTGAGGCACCTATCTCAGCGATCTGTCTATTTCGTTCATCCATAGTTGCCTGACTCCCCGTCGTGTAGA
TAACTACGATACGGGAGGGCTTACCATCTGGCCCCAGTGCTGCAATGATACCGCGAGACCCACGCTCACC
GGCTCCAGATTTATCAGCAATAAACCAGCCAGCCGGAAGGGCCGAGCGCAGAAGTGGTCCTGCAACTTTA
TCCGCCTCCATCCAGTCTATTAATTGTTGCCGGGAAGCTAGAGTAAGTAGTTCGCCAGTTAATAGTTTGC
GCAACGTTGTTGCCATTGCTACAGGCATCGTGGTGTCACGCTCGTCGTTTGGTATGGCTTCATTCAGCTC
CGGTTCCCAACGATCAAGGCGAGTTACATGATCCCCCATGTTGTGCAAAAAAGCGGTTAGCTCCTTCGGT
CCTCCGATCGTTGTCAGAAGTAAGTTGGCCGCAGTGTTATCACTCATGGTTATGGCAGCACTGCATAATT
CTCTTACTGTCATGCCATCCGTAAGATGCTTTTCTGTGACTGGTGAGTACTCAACCAAGTCATTCTGAGA
ATAGTGTATGCGGCGACCGAGTTGCTCTTGCCCGGCGTCAATACGGGATAATACCGCGCCACATAGCAGA
ACTTTAAAAGTGCTCATCATTGGAAAACGTTCTTCGGGGCGAAAACTCTCAAGGATCTTACCGCTGTTGA
GATCCAGTTCGATGTAACCCACTCGTGCACCCAACTGATCTTCAGCATCTTTTACTTTCACCAGCGTTTC
TGGGTGAGCAAAAACAGGAAGGCAAAATGCCGCAAAAAAGGGAATAAGGGCGACACGGAAATGTTGAATA
CTCATACTCTTCCTTTTTCAATATTATTGAAGCATTTATCAGGGTTATTGTCTCATGAGCGGATACATAT
TTGAATGTATTTAGAAAAATAAACAAATAGGGGTTCCGCGCACATTTCCCCGAAAAGTGCCACCT
