>Addgene plasmid #31479 | pCVL SFFV-EF1s HA.NLS.Sce(opt) | addgene partial sequence | sequence record 37745 | SFFVpro-F 5'-CTTCTGCTTCCCGAGCTCTA-3'
TCGGCGCGCCAGTCCTCCGACAGACTGAGTCGCCCGGATCGATCCTCGAGATCCAGGCTCCGGTGCCCGT
CAGTGGGCAGAGCGCACATCGCCCACAGTCCCCGAGAAGTTGGGGGGAGGGGTCGGCAATTGAACCGGTG
CCTAGAGAAGGTGGCGCGGGGTAAACTGGGAAAGTGATGTCGTGTACTGGCTCCGCCTTTTTCCCGAGGG
TGGGGGAGAACCGTATATAAGTGCAGTAGTCGCCGTGAACGTTCTTTTTCGCAACGGGTTTGCCGCCAGA
ACACAGGATCTGCCGCCACCATGGGCGTATACCCCTACGACGTGCCCGACTACGCCCCCGGGCCCCCTAA
GAAAAAGAGGAAGGTGAAG
[354 nt withheld, positions 370-723]
AAGAAGACCATCCCCAACAACCTGGTGGAGAACTACCTGACCCCCATGAGCCTGGCCTACTGGTTCATGG
ACGACGGCGGCAAGTGGGACTACAACAAGAACAGCACCAACAAGAGCATCGTGCTGAACACCCAGAGCTT
CACCTTC
