>Addgene plasmid #31479 | pCVL SFFV-EF1s HA.NLS.Sce(opt) | addgene partial sequence | sequence record 133500 | WPRE-R 5'-CATAGCGTAAAAGGAGCAACA-3'
AATTTTGTAATCCAGAGGTTGATTGTCGAATGCATTACCTGCAGGTCACTTCAGGAAGGTCTCGCTGCTG
ATGGTGTTGGGCAGCTTGTACATCATCTGGGGGATCAGGTAGGGCTTGATCAGGTTGTAGAAGATCAGGT
AGCTCATGCTGTCGATGTAGATGATGGGCTTGTTCTTGTTGATCTTCACGTAGCAGTTCAGCTGGAACTT
GTTCCTCAGGCCCTTCACCAGGTACTCCACCTCCTCGAAGGTGAAGCTCTGGGTGTTCAGCACGATGCTC
TTGTTGGTGCTGTTCTTGTTGTAGTCCCACTTGCCGCCGTCGTCCATGAACCAGTAGGCCAGGCTCATGG
GGGTCAGGTAGTTCTCCACCAGGTTGTTGGGGATGGTCTTCTT
[354 nt withheld, positions 394-747]
CTTCACCTTCCTCTTTTTCTTAGGGGGCCCGGGGGCGTAGTCGGGCACGTCGTAGGGGTATACGCCCATG
GTGGCGGCAGATCCTGTGTTCTGGCGGCAAACCCGTTGCGAAAAAGAACGTTCACGGCGACTACTGCACT
TATATACGGTTCTCCCCCACCCTCGGGAAAAAGGCGGAGCCAGTACACGACATCACTTTCCCAGTTTACC
CC
